>Addgene plasmid #37721 | pUASP YFP Rab19 DN | addgene partial sequence | sequence record 59075 | EGFP-C 5'-CATGGTCCTGCTGGAGTTCGTG-3'
CTGTACAGTCCGGACTCAGATCTCGAGCTCAAGCTTCGAATTCTGCAGTCGACGGTACCGCGGGCCCGGG
ATCATCAACAAGTTTGTACAAAAAAGCAGGCTTAATGACCGCCCGCAATCCTCAGACACTGATGGCACTG
CCAAACGAGGAACACTTCGACTTCCTGTTCAAGATCGTCCTCATTGGTGACTGCGGGACGGGGAAGAACT
GCATAGTGGACAGATTTAAGACAGGGAACTACATAGAGCGACATGGGAACACCATCGGAGTGGACTTTTC
GATGAAGACCATCGCCGTGGAGGGCAAACAAATCAAGCTACAAATCTGGGACACTGCTGGTCAGGAGAGG
TTTCGCACTATTACGCAGAGCTATTATCGCTCGGCCAACGGGGTCTTAATTGTTTACGACATCACCAAGC
GGTCTTCCTTTTCCAATCTGCAAAAATGGATCGAAGAAGTGCGTAGATACACTGCTTCTAATGTTTTGAT
AATCCTCGTGGGCAACAAGTGCGATTTGGAGGAGCAGCGCGAGGTGGACTTTGAAGAGGCGCGCCAGATG
TGTCAATATATACCTGAGATCCTGTTCGTGATGGAGACCTCCGCCAAGGAGAACATGAACGTGGAGGACG
CCTTCCGCTGCCTGGCCAACGAACTTAAACGCCAACACGATGCCAACAATGTGGAGGAGGTGCCAGAAAA
CACCATCACCTTGGGCCAGGGAAAGCCTTTAAAGAGTTGCAGCAGCTCATGCAATCTCACCTAGAACCCA
GCTTTCTTGTACAAAGTGGTTGATGATCCTCTAGAGTCGACCTCGAACGTTAACGTTAACGTAACGTTAA
CTCGAGGAGCTTGATAACATTATACCTAAACCCATGGTCAAG
