[The description below was written by a language model from this plasmid's Addgene catalogue record.]
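Description:
pUASP YFP Rab19 DN is a Drosophila expression plasmid built on the pUASP backbone (about 9.9 kb without the insert) and designed for GAL4-controlled expression of a tagged, mutant Rab GTPase in flies. It is propagated in E. coli under ampicillin selection. The record does not state the copy number, and no feature table is provided, so the bacterial origin, any transformation marker and any transposon elements carried by the backbone cannot be confirmed from the available information.

The insert is Drosophila melanogaster Rab19 (CG7062), introduced by Gateway recombination cloning and carrying a T35N substitution annotated as dominant negative. In small GTPases of the Rab family, a mutation of this type at the conserved nucleotide-binding position generally favours the inactive, GDP-bound state, so the protein can interfere with the endogenous Rab's function. A YFP tag supplied by the backbone is fused to the N terminus of Rab19, leaving the C terminus free, which matters because Rab proteins are normally lipid-modified there for membrane association.

The promoter field is listed as GAL4, meaning that expression depends on upstream activating sequences bound by the yeast GAL4 transcription factor. In the binary GAL4/UAS system, transgenic flies carrying this construct are crossed to GAL4 driver lines to express the fusion in chosen tissues or stages. The construct belongs to a systematic collection of Drosophila Rab variants. It is suited to visualising Rab19 localisation by fluorescence and to testing the consequences of tissue-specific inhibition of Rab19-dependent membrane trafficking.
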