Addgene plasmid #37721: pUASP YFP Rab19 DN
Depositing lab: Matthew Scott. Depositing organization: Stanford University. Publication: Thirty-one flavors of Drosophila rab proteins. Zhang J, Schulze KL, Hiesinger PR, Suyama K, Wang S, Fish M, Acar M, Hoskins RA, Bellen HJ, Scott MP. Genetics. 2007 Jun;176(2):1307-22. Epub 2007 Apr 3. 10.1534/genetics.106.066761 PubMed 17409086.
Backbone
  Vector backbone: pUASP
  Backbone size w/o insert (bp): 9939
  Vector type: Insect Expression ; Drosophila
Growth in bacteria
  Bacterial resistance: Ampicillin, 100 μg/mL
  Growth temperature: 37°C
  Growth strain: Top10
  Copy number: Unknown
Gene/Insert
  Gene/Insert name: Rab19
  Species: D. melanogaster (fly)
  Mutation: T35N (dominant negative)
  Entrez Gene: Rab19 (a.k.a. Dmel_CG7062, AAF50452, CG7062, DRABR3, DRabRP3, DmRab19, Dmel\CG7062, Rab-RP3, Rab-r3, Rab19/RP3, Rab19s, rab19)
  Promoter: GAL4
  Tag / fusion protein: YFP (N terminal on backbone)
  Cloning method: Gateway Cloning
  Sequencing primers: 5′ EGFP-C; 3′ pUASp-3 5'-AGGTTTAACCAGGGGATGCT
Terms and licenses: Academic/Nonprofit Terms; Industry Terms: Not Available to Industry
How to cite: pUASP YFP Rab19 DN was a gift from Matthew Scott (Addgene plasmid # 37721 ; http://n2t.net/addgene:37721 ; RRID:Addgene_37721)
